>Addgene plasmid #154927 | pEM-OptiCas9 | addgene full sequence | sequence record 311747 | Addgene NGS Result
GACGTCTTAAGACCCACTTTCACATTTAAGTTGTTTTTCTAATCCGCATATGATCAATTCAAGGCCGAAT
AAGAAGGCTGGCTCTGCACCTTGGTGATCAAATAATTCGATAGCTTGTCGTAATAATGGCGGCATACTAT
CAGTAGTAGGTGTTTCCCTTTCTTCTTTAGCGACTTGATGCTCTTGATCTTCCAATACGCAACCTAAAGT
AAAATGCCCCACAGCGCTGAGTGCATATAATGCATTCTCTAGTGAAAAACCTTGTTGGCATAAAAAGGCT
AATTGATTTTCGAGAGTTTCATACTGTTTTTCTGTAGGCCGTGTACCTAAATGTACTTTTGCTCCATCGC
GATGACTTAGTAAAGCACATCTAAAACTTTTAGCGTTATTACGTAAAAAATCTTGCCAGCTTTCCCCTTC
TAAAGGGCAAAAGTGAGTATGGTGCCTATCTAACATCTCAATGGCTAAGGCGTCGAGCAAAGCCCGCTTA
TTTTTTACATGCCAATACAATGTAGGCTGCTCTACACCTAGCTTCTGGGCGAGTTTACGGGTTGTTAAAC
CTTCGATTCCGACCTCATTAAGCAGCTCTAATGCGCTGTTAATCACTTTACTTTTATCTAATCTAGACAT
CATTAATTCCTAATTGCTAGCATTGTACCTAGGACTGAGCTAGCCATAAAGTTGACACTCTATCGTTGAT
AGAGTTATTTTACCACTCCCTATCAGTGATAGAGAAAAGAATTCAAAAGATCTAAAGAGGACTTCGGATC
TATGGATAAGAAATACTCAATAGGCTTAGATATCGGCACAAATAGCGTCGGATGGGCGGTGATCACTGAT
GAATATAAGGTTCCGTCTAAAAAGTTCAAGGTTCTGGGAAATACAGACCGCCACAGTATCAAAAAAAATC
TTATAGGGGCTCTTTTATTTGACAGTGGAGAGACAGCGGAAGCGACTCGTCTCAAACGGACAGCTCGTAG
AAGGTATACACGTCGGAAGAATCGTATTTGTTATCTACAGGAGATTTTTTCAAATGAGATGGCGAAAGTA
GATGATAGTTTCTTTCATCGACTTGAAGAGTCTTTTTTGGTGGAAGAAGACAAGAAGCATGAACGTCATC
CTATTTTTGGAAATATAGTAGATGAAGTTGCTTATCATGAGAAATATCCAACTATCTATCATCTGCGAAA
AAAATTGGTAGATTCTACTGATAAAGCGGATTTGCGCTTAATCTATTTGGCCTTAGCGCATATGATTAAG
TTTCGTGGTCATTTTTTGATTGAGGGAGATTTAAATCCTGATAATAGTGATGTGGACAAACTATTTATCC
AGTTGGTACAAACCTACAATCAATTATTTGAAGAAAACCCTATTAACGCAAGTGGAGTAGATGCTAAAGC
GATTCTTTCTGCACGATTGAGTAAATCAAGACGATTAGAAAATCTCATTGCTCAGCTCCCCGGTGAGAAG
AAAAATGGCTTATTTGGGAATCTCATTGCTTTGTCATTGGGTTTGACCCCTAATTTTAAATCAAATTTTG
ATTTGGCAGAAGATGCTAAATTACAGCTTTCAAAAGATACTTACGATGATGATTTAGATAATTTATTGGC
GCAAATTGGAGATCAATATGCTGATTTGTTTTTGGCAGCTAAGAATTTATCAGATGCTATTTTACTTTCA
GATATCCTAAGAGTAAATACTGAAATAACTAAGGCTCCCCTATCAGCTTCAATGATTAAACGCTACGATG
AACATCATCAAGACTTGACTCTTTTAAAAGCTTTAGTTCGACAACAACTTCCAGAAAAGTATAAAGAAAT
CTTTTTTGATCAATCAAAAAACGGATATGCAGGTTATATTGATGGGGGAGCTAGCCAAGAAGAATTTTAT
AAATTTATCAAACCAATTTTAGAAAAAATGGATGGTACTGAGGAATTATTGGTGAAACTAAATCGTGAAG
ATTTGCTGCGCAAGCAACGGACCTTTGACAACGGCTCTATTCCCCATCAAATTCACTTGGGTGAGCTGCA
TGCTATTTTGAGAAGACAAGAAGACTTTTATCCATTTTTAAAAGACAATCGTGAGAAGATTGAAAAAATC
TTGACTTTTCGAATTCCTTATTATGTTGGTCCATTGGCGCGTGGCAATAGTCGTTTTGCATGGATGACTC
GGAAGTCTGAAGAAACAATTACCCCATGGAATTTTGAAGAAGTTGTCGATAAAGGTGCTTCAGCTCAATC
ATTTATTGAACGCATGACAAACTTTGATAAAAATCTTCCAAATGAAAAAGTACTACCAAAACATAGTTTG
CTTTATGAGTATTTTACGGTTTATAACGAATTGACAAAGGTCAAATATGTTACTGAAGGAATGCGAAAAC
CAGCATTTCTTTCAGGTGAACAGAAGAAAGCCATTGTTGATTTACTCTTCAAAACAAATCGAAAAGTAAC
CGTTAAGCAATTAAAAGAAGATTATTTCAAAAAAATAGAATGTTTTGATAGTGTTGAAATTTCAGGAGTT
GAAGATAGATTTAATGCTTCATTAGGTACCTACCATGATTTGCTAAAAATTATTAAAGATAAAGATTTTT
TGGATAATGAAGAAAATGAAGATATCTTAGAGGATATTGTTTTAACATTGACCTTATTTGAAGATAGGGA
GATGATTGAGGAAAGACTTAAAACATATGCTCACCTCTTTGATGATAAGGTGATGAAACAGCTTAAACGT
CGCCGTTATACTGGTTGGGGAGCGTTGTCTCGAAAATTGATTAATGGTATTAGGGATAAGCAATCTGGCA
AAACAATATTAGATTTTTTGAAATCAGATGGTTTTGCCAATCGCAATTTTATGCAGCTGATCCATGATGA
TAGTTTGACATTTAAAGAAGACATTCAAAAAGCACAAGTGTCTGGACAAGGCGATAGTTTACATGAACAT
ATTGCAAATTTAGCTGGTAGCCCTGCTATTAAAAAAGGTATTTTACAGACTGTAAAAGTTGTTGATGAAT
TGGTCAAAGTAATGGGGCGGCATAAGCCAGAAAATATCGTTATTGAAATGGCACGTGAAAATCAGACAAC
TCAAAAGGGCCAGAAAAATTCGCGAGAGCGTATGAAACGAATCGAAGAAGGTATCAAAGAATTAGGAAGT
CAGATTCTTAAAGAGCATCCTGTTGAAAATACTCAATTGCAAAATGAAAAGCTCTATCTCTATTATCTCC
AAAATGGAAGAGACATGTATGTGGACCAAGAATTAGATATTAATCGTTTAAGTGATTATGATGTCGATCA
CATTGTTCCACAAAGTTTCCTTAAAGACGATTCAATAGACAATAAGGTCTTAACGCGTTCTGATAAAAAT
CGTGGTAAATCGGATAACGTTCCAAGTGAAGAAGTAGTCAAAAAGATGAAAAACTATTGGAGACAACTTC
TAAACGCCAAGTTAATCACTCAACGTAAGTTTGATAATTTAACGAAAGCTGAACGTGGAGGTTTGAGTGA
ACTTGATAAAGCTGGTTTTATCAAACGCCAATTGGTTGAAACTCGCCAAATCACTAAGCATGTGGCACAA
ATTTTGGATAGTCGCATGAATACTAAATACGATGAAAATGATAAACTTATTCGAGAGGTTAAAGTGATTA
CCTTAAAATCTAAATTAGTTTCTGACTTCCGAAAAGATTTCCAATTCTATAAAGTACGTGAGATTAACAA
TTACCATCATGCCCATGATGCGTATCTAAATGCCGTCGTTGGAACTGCTTTGATTAAGAAATATCCACAT
CTTGAATCGGAGTTTGTCTATGGTGATTATAAAGTTTATGATGTTCGTAAAATGATTGCTAAGTCTGAGC
AAGAAATAGGCAAAGCAACCGCAAAATATTTCTTTTACTCTAATATCATGAACTTCTTCAAAACAGAAAT
TACACTTGCAAATGGAGAGATTCGCAAACGCCCTCTAATCGAAACTAATGGGGAAACTGGAGAAATTGTC
TGGGATAAAGGGCGAGATTTTGCCACAGTGCGCAAAGTATTGTCCATGCCCCAAGTCAATATTGTCAAGA
AAACAGAAGTACAGACAGGCGGATTCTCCAAGGAGTCAATTTTACCAAAAAGAAATTCGGACAAGCTTAT
TGCTCGTAAAAAAGACTGGGATCCAAAAAAATATGGTGGTTTTGATAGTCCAACGGTAGCTTATTCAGTC
CTAGTGGTTGCTAAGGTGGAAAAAGGGAAATCGAAGAAGTTAAAATCCGTTAAAGAGTTACTAGGGATCA
CAATTATGGAAAGAAGTTCCTTTGAAAAAAATCCGATTGACTTTTTAGAAGCTAAAGGATATAAGGAAGT
TAAAAAAGACTTAATCATTAAACTACCTAAATATAGTCTTTTTGAGTTAGAAAACGGTCGTAAACGGATG
CTGGCTAGTGCCGGAGAATTACAAAAAGGAAATGAGCTGGCTCTGCCAAGCAAATATGTGAATTTTTTAT
ATTTAGCTAGTCATTATGAAAAGTTGAAGGGTAGTCCAGAAGATAACGAACAAAAACAATTGTTTGTGGA
GCAGCATAAGCATTATTTAGATGAGATTATTGAGCAAATCAGTGAATTTTCTAAGCGTGTTATTTTAGCA
GATGCCAATTTAGATAAAGTTCTTAGTGCATATAACAAACATAGAGACAAACCAATACGTGAACAAGCAG
AAAATATTATTCATTTATTTACGTTGACGAATCTTGGAGCTCCCGCTGCTTTTAAATATTTTGATACAAC
AATTGATCGTAAACGATATACGTCTACAAAAGAAGTTTTAGATGCCACTCTTATCCATCAATCCATCACT
GGTCTTTATGAAACACGCATTGATTTGAGTCAGCTAGGAGGTGACGCTGCTAACGACGAAAACTACGCTC
TGGCTGCTTAACTCGAGTAAGGATCTCCAGGCATCAAATAAAACGAAAGGCTCAGTCGAAAGACTGGGCC
TTTCGTTTTATCTGTTGTTTGTCGGTGAACGCTCTCTACTAGAGTCACACTGGCTCACCTTCGGGTGGGC
CTTTCTGCGTTTATACCTAGGGATATATTCCGCTTCCTCGCTCACTGACTCGCTACGCTCGGTCGTTCGA
CTGCGGCGAGCGGAAATGGCTTACGAACGGGGCGGAGATTTCCTGGAAGATGCCAGGAAGATACTTAACA
GGGAAGTGAGAGGGCCGCGGCAAAGCCGTTTTTCCATAGGCTCCGCCCCCCTGACAAGCATCACGAAATC
TGACGCTCAAATCAGTGGTGGCGAAACCCGACAGGACTATAAAGATACCAGGCGTTTCCCCCTGGCGGCT
CCCTCGTGCGCTCTCCTGTTCCTGCCTTTCGGTTTACCGGTGTCATTCCGCTGTTATGGCCGCGTTTGTC
TCATTCCACGCCTGACACTCAGTTCCGGGTAGGCAGTTCGCTCCAAGCTGGACTGTATGCACGAACCCCC
CGTTCAGTCCGACCGCTGCGCCTTATCCGGTAACTATCGTCTTGAGTCCAACCCGGAAAGACATGCAAAA
GCACCACTGGCAGCAGCCACTGGTAATTGATTTAGAGGAGTTAGTCTTGAAGTCATGCGCCGGTTAAGGC
TAAACTGAAAGGACAAGTTTTGGTGACTGCGCTCCTCCAAGCCAGTTACCTCGGTTCAAAGAGTTGGTAG
CTCAGAGAACCTTCGAAAAACCGCCCTGCAAGGCGGTTTTTTCGTTTTCAGAGCAAGAGATTACGCGCAG
ACCAAAACGATCTCAAGAAGATCATCTTATTAATCAGATAAAATATTTCTAGATTTCAGTGCAATTTATC
TCTTCAAATGTAGCACCTGAAGTCAGCCCCATACGATATAAGTTGTTACTAGTGCTTGGATTCTCACCAA
TAAAAAACGCCCGGCGGCAACCGAGCGTTCTGAACAAATCCAGATGGAGTTCTGAGGTCATTACTGGATC
TATCAACAGGAGTCCAAGCGAGCTCGATATCAAATTACGCCCCGCCCTGCCACTCATCGCAGTACTGTTG
TAATTCATTAAGCATTCTGCCGACATGGAAGCCATCACAAACGGCATGATGAACCTGAATCGCCAGCGGC
ATCAGCACCTTGTCGCCTTGCGTATAATATTTGCCCATGGTGAAAACGGGGGCGAAGAAGTTGTCCATAT
TGGCCACGTTTAAATCAAAACTGGTGAAACTCACCCAGGGATTGGCTGAGACGAAAAACATATTCTCAAT
AAACCCTTTAGGGAAATAGGCCAGGTTTTCACCGTAACACGCCACATCTTGCGAATATATGTGTAGAAAC
TGCCGGAAATCGTCGTGGTATTCACTCCAGAGCGATGAAAACGTTTCAGTTTGCTCATGGAAAACGGTGT
AACAAGGGTGAACACTATCCCATATCACCAGCTCACCGTCTTTCATTGCCATACGAAATTCCGGATGAGC
ATTCATCAGGCGGGCAAGAATGTGAATAAAGGCCGGATAAAACTTGTGCTTATTTTTCTTTACGGTCTTT
AAAAAGGCCGTAATATCCAGCTGAACGGTCTGGTTATAGGTACATTGAGCAACTGACTGAAATGCCTCAA
AATGTTCTTTACGATGCCATTGGGATATATCAACGGTGGTATATCCAGTGATTTTTTTCTCCATTTTAGC
TTCCTTAGCTCCTGAAAATCTCGATAACTCAAAAAATACGCCCGGTAGTGATCTTATTTCATTATGGTGA
AAGTTGGAACCTCTTACGTGCCGATCAACGTCTCATTTTCGCCAGATATC
Features (pLannotate 1.2.2; 12 found; start..end, strand, type, name):
      7..630     -  CDS            TetR: tetracycline repressor TetR; tetR from transposon Tn10; TetR binds to the tetracycline operator tetO to inhibit transcription. This inhibition can be relieved by adding tetracycline or doxycycline.
    646..674     -  promoter       J23119 promoter (fragment): bacterial promoter (Registry of Standard Biological Parts BBa J23119)
    681..736     +  promoter       tetR/tetA promoters: tetR; overlapping promoters for bacterial tetR and tetA
    772..4875    +  CDS            Cas9: Cas9 (Csn1) endonuclease from the Streptococcus pyogenes Type II CRISPR/Cas system generates RNA-guided double strand breaks in DNA
   4876..4908    +  CDS            ssrA tag: C-terminal peptide that mediates degradation in bacteria through the ClpXP and ClpAP proteases (McGinness et al., 2006) wild-type LAA variant
   4935..5006    +  terminator     rrnB T1 terminator: transcription terminator T1 from the E. coli rrnB gene
   5022..5049    +  terminator     T7Te terminator: phage T7 early transcription terminator
   5068..5123    -  rep_origin     RSF ori (fragment): Plasmids containing the RSF 1030 origin of replication can be propagated in E. coli cells that contain additional plasmids with compatible origins.
   5211..5756    -  rep_origin     p15A ori: Plasmids containing the medium-copy-number p15A origin of replication can be propagated in E. coli cells that contain a second plasmid with the ColE1 origin.
   5870..5964    -  terminator     lambda t0 terminator: transcription terminator from phage lambda
   5988..6644    -  CDS            cat: CAT_ECOLX - Experimental evidence at protein level: Swiss-Prot protein existence level 1. This enzyme is an effector of chloramphenicol resistance in bacteria. From Escherichia coli. This protein is used as a marker in many commonly used cloning vectors, such as pACYC184.
   6645..6747    -  promoter       cat promoter: promoter of the E. coli cat gene encoding chloramphenicol acetyltransferase
