[The description below was written by a language model from this plasmid's Addgene catalogue record and pLannotate feature annotations shown in this document.]
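Description:
pEM-OptiCas9 is a 6.8 kb bacterial expression plasmid for anhydrotetracycline (aTc)-inducible production of OptiCas9, a Streptococcus pyogenes Cas9 variant carrying the R661A and K1003H substitutions. It is built on a p15A replicon, listed as low copy, which is compatible with ColE1-type plasmids and so allows a second plasmid, such as one supplying a guide RNA, to be maintained in the same E. coli cell. Selection is by chloramphenicol, through a cat gene driven by its native promoter and followed by the lambda t0 terminator. A short fragment annotated as RSF origin lies next to the p15A origin; it is probably a partial homology match rather than a second functional origin.

The regulatory module consists of a Tn10 tetR gene on the reverse strand, apparently expressed from a constitutive J23119-type promoter (annotated only as a fragment), placed divergently from the tetR/tetA promoter region (pTet) that drives the 4.1 kb Cas9 coding sequence. TetR binds the tet operator and represses the nuclease until aTc releases it, giving tight control over when Cas9 is made. The Cas9 reading frame is fused at its C terminus to a wild-type LAA ssrA degradation tag, which directs the protein to the ClpXP and ClpAP proteases. This should keep basal nuclease levels low and shorten its persistence after induction. Transcription ends at tandem rrnB T1 and T7Te terminators.

No guide RNA cassette is annotated, so targeting RNA must be provided separately. The plasmid is categorised for CRISPR and synthetic biology use, and the associated work examined how non-target sites affect on-target Cas9 cutting rates in bacteria.
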