Addgene plasmid #154927: pEM-OptiCas9
Purpose: aTc inducible OptiCas9
Depositing lab: Michael Lynch. Depositing organization: Duke University. Publication: CRISPR-Cas "Non-Target" Sites Inhibit On-Target Cutting Rates. Moreb EA, Hutmacher M, Lynch MD. CRISPR J. 2020 Dec;3(6):550-561. doi: 10.1089/crispr.2020.0065. PubMed 33346713.
Backbone
  Vector backbone: p15A
  Vector type: Bacterial Expression, CRISPR, Synthetic Biology
Growth in bacteria
  Bacterial resistance: Chloramphenicol, 25 μg/mL
  Growth temperature: 37°C
  Growth strain: DH5alpha
  Copy number: Low Copy
Gene/Insert
  Gene/Insert name: OptiCas9
  Insert size (bp): 4104
  Mutation: R661A, K1003H
  Promoter: pTet
  Tag / fusion protein: ssrA (C terminal on insert)
  Cloning method: Unknown
  Sequencing primers: 5′ caggtgaacagaagaaagcca
Terms and licenses: Academic/Nonprofit Terms; Industry Terms: Not Available to Industry
How to cite: pEM-OptiCas9 was a gift from Michael Lynch (Addgene plasmid # 154927 ; http://n2t.net/addgene:154927 ; RRID:Addgene_154927)
